Addgene plasmid #176384: pTRERF1.1.0-gDNA
Purpose: Expresses spCas9 and gRNA sequence targeting TRERF1
Depositing lab: Barbara Stranger & Kevin White. Depositing organization: University of Chicago.
Backbone
  Vector backbone: pX330
  Backbone manufacturer: addgene ID: 42230
  Vector type: CRISPR
Growth in bacteria
  Bacterial resistance: Ampicillin, 100 μg/mL
  Growth temperature: 37°C
  Growth strain: DH5alpha
  Copy number: High Copy
Gene/Insert
  Gene/Insert name: TRERF1 gRNA
  gRNA/shRNA sequence: ACTGTCTCTAAGTGACACAC(AGG)
  Species: H. sapiens (human)
  Cloning method: Restriction Enzyme; 5′ cloning site BbsI (destroyed during cloning); 3′ cloning site BbsI (destroyed during cloning)
Terms and licenses: Academic/Nonprofit Terms; Industry Terms: Not Available to Industry
Depositor comments: gRNA sequence listed also includes (uncloned) PAM
How to cite: pTRERF1.1.0-gDNA was a gift from Barbara Stranger & Kevin White (Addgene plasmid # 176384 ; http://n2t.net/addgene:176384 ; RRID:Addgene_176384)
