[The description below was written by a language model from this plasmid's Addgene catalogue record and pLannotate feature annotations shown in this document.]
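Description:
pTRERF1.1.0-gDNA is a CRISPR plasmid built on the pX330 backbone that expresses both Streptococcus pyogenes Cas9 and a single guide RNA directed against the human TRERF1 gene from one vector. It is propagated in E. coli as a high-copy plasmid through a ColE1/pUC-type origin, with selection by ampicillin via the β-lactamase gene and its own promoter. An f1 phage origin is also present. The annotation additionally picks up short bom and rop fragments, which are backbone remnants, and a single AAV2 inverted terminal repeat downstream of the Cas9 cassette. With only one ITR annotated, the record does not support treating it as an AAV packaging vector.

The payload consists of two expression units. A human U6 RNA polymerase III promoter drives the guide, which was inserted as a 20-nt spacer between BbsI sites that were destroyed during cloning. The spacer sits directly upstream of the S. pyogenes gRNA scaffold; because the sequence record is circular, the promoter appears at the end of the map and the scaffold at the start. The depositor notes that the listed guide sequence includes the genomic PAM, which is not part of the cloned insert. The second unit uses a hybrid promoter made of the CMV enhancer, the chicken β-actin promoter and a hybrid intron to express Cas9. The coding region is annotated as contiguous N- and C-terminal portions that together form the full-length protein, followed by a C-terminal nucleoplasmin nuclear localization signal and a bovine growth hormone polyadenylation signal. No mammalian selection marker or fluorescent reporter is annotated. The stated purpose is expression of Cas9 and the TRERF1 guide, consistent with transfection into human cells to cut the TRERF1 locus.
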