Features (pLannotate 1.2.2; 18 found; start..end, strand, type, name):
      1..76      +  misc_RNA       gRNA scaffold: guide RNA scaffold for the Streptococcus pyogenes CRISPR/Cas9 system
     83..126     +  misc_RNA       gRNA scaffold (fragment): guide RNA scaffold for the Streptococcus pyogenes CRISPR/Cas9 system
    173..458     +  enhancer       CMV enhancer: human cytomegalovirus immediate early enhancer; contains an 18-bp deletion relative to the standard CMV enhancer
    460..737     +  promoter       chicken β-actin promoter: No description available
    738..965     +  intron         hybrid intron: hybrid between chicken β-actin (CBA) and minute virus of mice (MMV) introns (Gray et al., 2011)
   1103..2704    +  CDS            Cas9(N): N-terminal portion of Streptococcus pyogenes Cas9 (Zetsche et al., 2015)
   2705..5203    +  CDS            Cas9(C): C-terminal portion of Streptococcus pyogenes Cas9 (Zetsche et al., 2015)
   5204..5251    +  CDS            nucleoplasmin NLS: bipartite nuclear localization signal from nucleoplasmin
   5285..5396    +  polyA_signal   bGH poly(A) signal: bovine growth hormone polyadenylation signal
   5501..5641    +  repeat_region  AAV2 ITR: inverted terminal repeat of adeno-associated virus serotype 2 inverted
   5646..5697    -  misc_feature   bom (fragment): basis of mobility region from pBR322
   5716..6171    +  rep_origin     f1 ori (sequence partly withheld): f1 bacteriophage origin of replication; arrow indicates direction of (+) strand synthesis
   6172..6221    -  misc_feature   bom (fragment): basis of mobility region from pBR322
   6323..6358    -  CDS            rop (fragment): Rop protein, which maintains plasmids at low copy number; rop
   6453..6557    +  promoter       AmpR promoter: bla
   6558..7418    +  CDS            AmpR: β-lactamase; bla; confers resistance to ampicillin, carbenicillin, and related antibiotics
   7589..8177    +  rep_origin     ori: high-copy-number ColE1/pMB1/pBR322/pUC origin of replication
   8239..8479    +  promoter       U6 promoter: RNA polymerase III promoter for human U6 snRNA
>Addgene plasmid #176384 | pTRERF1.1.0-gDNA | addgene full sequence | sequence record 347396 | Addgene NGS Result
GTTTTAGAGCTAGAAATAGCAAGTTAAAATAAGGCTAGTCCGTTATCAACTTGAAAAAGTGGCACCGAGT
CGGTGCTTTTTTGTTTTAGAGCTAGAAATAGCAAGTTAAAATAAGGCTAGTCCGTTTTTAGCGCGTGCGC
CAATTCTGCAGACAAATGGCTCTAGAGGTACCCGTTACATAACTTACGGTAAATGGCCCGCCTGGCTGAC
CGCCCAACGACCCCCGCCCATTGACGTCAATAGTAACGCCAATAGGGACTTTCCATTGACGTCAATGGGT
GGAGTATTTACGGTAAACTGCCCACTTGGCAGTACATCAAGTGTATCATATGCCAAGTACGCCCCCTATT
GACGTCAATGACGGTAAATGGCCCGCCTGGCATTGTGCCCAGTACATGACCTTATGGGACTTTCCTACTT
GGCAGTACATCTACGTATTAGTCATCGCTATTACCATGGTCGAGGTGAGCCCCACGTTCTGCTTCACTCT
CCCCATCTCCCCCCCCTCCCCACCCCCAATTTTGTATTTATTTATTTTTTAATTATTTTGTGCAGCGATG
GGGGCGGGGGGGGGGGGGGGGCGCGCGCCRGGSGGGGGGGGGGGGGGSGGGGGGSGGGGSGGGGSGRGGS
GGRGAGGKGCGGCGGCAGCCAATCAGAGCGGCGCGCTCCGAAAGTTTCCTTTTATGGCGAGGCGGCGGCG
GCGGCGGCCCTATAAAAAGCGAAGCGCGCGGCGGGCGGGAGTCGCTGCGCGCTGCCTTCGCCCCGTGCCC
CGCTCCGCCGCCGCCTCGCGCCGCCCGCCCCGGCTCTGACTGACCGCGTTACTCCCACAGGTGAGCGGGC
GGGACGGCCCTTCTCCTCCGGGCTGTAATTAGCTGAGCAAGAGGTAAGGGTTTAAGGGATGGTTGGTTGG
TGGGGTATTAATGTTTAATTACCTGGAGCACCTGCCTGAAATCACTTTTTTTCAGGTTGGACCGGTGCCA
CCATGGACTATAAGGACCACGACGGAGACTACAAGGATCATGATATTGATTACAAAGACGATGACGATAA
GATGGCCCCAAAGAAGAAGCGGAAGGTCGGTATCCACGGAGTCCCAGCAGCCGACAAGAAGTACAGCATC
GGCCTGGACATCGGCACCAACTCTGTGGGCTGGGCCGTGATCACCGACGAGTACAAGGTGCCCAGCAAGA
AATTCAAGGTGCTGGGCAACACCGACCGGCACAGCATCAAGAAGAACCTGATCGGAGCCCTGCTGTTCGA
CAGCGGCGAAACAGCCGAGGCCACCCGGCTGAAGAGAACCGCCAGAAGAAGATACACCAGACGGAAGAAC
CGGATCTGCTATCTGCAAGAGATCTTCAGCAACGAGATGGCCAAGGTGGACGACAGCTTCTTCCACAGAC
TGGAAGAGTCCTTCCTGGTGGAAGAGGATAAGAAGCACGAGCGGCACCCCATCTTCGGCAACATCGTGGA
CGAGGTGGCCTACCACGAGAAGTACCCCACCATCTACCACCTGAGAAAGAAACTGGTGGACAGCACCGAC
AAGGCCGACCTGCGGCTGATCTATCTGGCCCTGGCCCACATGATCAAGTTCCGGGGCCACTTCCTGATCG
AGGGCGACCTGAACCCCGACAACAGCGACGTGGACAAGCTGTTCATCCAGCTGGTGCAGACCTACAACCA
GCTGTTCGAGGAAAACCCCATCAACGCCAGCGGCGTGGACGCCAAGGCCATCCTGTCTGCCAGACTGAGC
AAGAGCAGACGGCTGGAAAATCTGATCGCCCAGCTGCCCGGCGAGAAGAAGAATGGCCTGTTCGGAAACC
TGATTGCCCTGAGCCTGGGCCTGACCCCCAACTTCAAGAGCAACTTCGACCTGGCCGAGGATGCCAAACT
GCAGCTGAGCAAGGACACCTACGACGACGACCTGGACAACCTGCTGGCCCAGATCGGCGACCAGTACGCC
GACCTGTTTCTGGCCGCCAAGAACCTGTCCGACGCCATCCTGCTGAGCGACATCCTGAGAGTGAACACCG
AGATCACCAAGGCCCCCCTGAGCGCCTCTATGATCAAGAGATACGACGAGCACCACCAGGACCTGACCCT
GCTGAAAGCTCTCGTGCGGCAGCAGCTGCCTGAGAAGTACAAAGAGATTTTCTTCGACCAGAGCAAGAAC
GGCTACGCCGGCTACATTGACGGCGGAGCCAGCCAGGAAGAGTTCTACAAGTTCATCAAGCCCATCCTGG
AAAAGATGGACGGCACCGAGGAACTGCTCGTGAAGCTGAACAGAGAGGACCTGCTGCGGAAGCAGCGGAC
CTTCGACAACGGCAGCATCCCCCACCAGATCCACCTGGGAGAGCTGCACGCCATTCTGCGGCGGCAGGAA
GATTTTTACCCATTCCTGAAGGACAACCGGGAAAAGATCGAGAAGATCCTGACCTTCCGCATCCCCTACT
ACGTGGGCCCTCTGGCCAGGGGAAACAGCAGATTCGCCTGGATGACCAGAAAGAGCGAGGAAACCATCAC
CCCCTGGAACTTCGAGGAAGTGGTGGACAAGGGCGCTTCCGCCCAGAGCTTCATCGAGCGGATGACCAAC
TTCGATAAGAACCTGCCCAACGAGAAGGTGCTGCCCAAGCACAGCCTGCTGTACGAGTACTTCACCGTGT
ATAACGAGCTGACCAAAGTGAAATACGTGACCGAGGGAATGAGAAAGCCCGCCTTCCTGAGCGGCGAGCA
GAAAAAGGCCATCGTGGACCTGCTGTTCAAGACCAACCGGAAAGTGACCGTGAAGCAGCTGAAAGAGGAC
TACTTCAAGAAAATCGAGTGCTTCGACTCCGTGGAAATCTCCGGCGTGGAAGATCGGTTCAACGCCTCCC
TGGGCACATACCACGATCTGCTGAAAATTATCAAGGACAAGGACTTCCTGGACAATGAGGAAAACGAGGA
CATTCTGGAAGATATCGTGCTGACCCTGACACTGTTTGAGGACAGAGAGATGATCGAGGAACGGCTGAAA
ACCTATGCCCACCTGTTCGACGACAAAGTGATGAAGCAGCTGAAGCGGCGGAGATACACCGGCTGGGGCA
GGCTGAGCCGGAAGCTGATCAACGGCATCCGGGACAAGCAGTCCGGCAAGACAATCCTGGATTTCCTGAA
GTCCGACGGCTTCGCCAACAGAAACTTCATGCAGCTGATCCACGACGACAGCCTGACCTTTAAAGAGGAC
ATCCAGAAAGCCCAGGTGTCCGGCCAGGGCGATAGCCTGCACGAGCACATTGCCAATCTGGCCGGCAGCC
CCGCCATTAAGAAGGGCATCCTGCAGACAGTGAAGGTGGTGGACGAGCTCGTGAAAGTGATGGGCCGGCA
CAAGCCCGAGAACATCGTGATCGAAATGGCCAGAGAGAACCAGACCACCCAGAAGGGACAGAAGAACAGC
CGCGAGAGAATGAAGCGGATCGAAGAGGGCATCAAAGAGCTGGGCAGCCAGATCCTGAAAGAACACCCCG
TGGAAAACACCCAGCTGCAGAACGAGAAGCTGTACCTGTACTACCTGCAGAATGGGCGGGATATGTACGT
GGACCAGGAACTGGACATCAACCGGCTGTCCGACTACGATGTGGACCATATCGTGCCTCAGAGCTTTCTG
GCCGACGACTCCATCGACAACAAGGTGCTGACCAGAAGCGACAAGAACCGGGGCAAGAGCGACAACGTGC
CCTCCGAAGAGGTCGTGAAGAAGATGAAGAACTACTGGCGGCAGCTGCTGAACGCCAAGCTGATTACCCA
GAGAAAGTTCGACAATCTGACCAAGGCCGAGAGAGGCGGCCTGAGCGAACTGGATAAGGCCGGCTTCATC
AAGAGACAGCTGGTGGAAACCCGGCAGATCACAAAGCACGTGGCACAGATCCTGGACTCCCGGATGAACA
CTAAGTACGACGAGAATGACAAGCTGATCCGGGAAGTGAAAGTGATCACCCTGAAGTCCAAGCTGGTGTC
CGATTTCCGGAAGGATTTCCAGTTTTACAAAGTGCGCGAGATCAACAACTACCACCACGCCCACGACGCC
TACCTGAACGCCGTCGTGGGAACCGCCCTGATCAAAAAGTACCCTGCGCTGGAAAGCGAGTTCGTGTACG
GCGACTACAAGGTGTACGACGTGCGGAAGATGATCGCCAAGAGCGAGCAGGAAATCGGCAAGGCTACCGC
CAAGTACTTCTTCTACAGCAACATCATGAACTTTTTCAAGACCGAGATTACCCTGGCCAACGGCGAGATC
CGGAAGGCGCCTCTGATCGAGACAAACGGCGAAACCGGGGAGATCGTGTGGGATAAGGGCCGGGATTTTG
CCACCGTGCGGAAAGTGCTGAGCATGCCCCAAGTGAATATCGTGAAAAAGACCGAGGTGCAGACAGGCGG
CTTCAGCAAAGAGTCTATCCTGCCCAAGAGGAACAGCGATAAGCTGATCGCCAGAAAGAAGGACTGGGAC
CCTAAGAAGTACGGCGGCTTCGACAGCCCCACCGTGGCCTATTCTGTGCTGGTGGTGGCCAAAGTGGAAA
AGGGCAAGTCCAAGAAACTGAAGAGTGTGAAAGAGCTGCTGGGGATCACCATCATGGAAAGAAGCAGCTT
CGAGAAGAATCCCATCGACTTTCTGGAAGCCAAGGGCTACAAAGAAGTGAAAAAGGACCTGATCATCAAG
CTGCCTAAGTACTCCCTGTTCGAGCTGGAAAACGGCCGGAAGAGAATGCTGGCCTCTGCCGGCGAACTGC
AGAAGGGAAACGAACTGGCCCTGCCCTCCAAATATGTGAACTTCCTGTACCTGGCCAGCCACTATGAGAA
GCTGAAGGGCTCCCCCGAGGATAATGAGCAGAAACAGCTGTTTGTGGAACAGCACAAGCACTACCTGGAC
GAGATCATCGAGCAGATCAGCGAGTTCTCCAAGAGAGTGATCCTGGCCGACGCTAATCTGGACAAAGTGC
TGTCCGCCTACAACAAGCACCGGGATAAGCCCATCAGAGAGCAGGCCGAGAATATCATCCACCTGTTTAC
CCTGACCAATCTGGGAGCCCCTGCCGCCTTCAAGTACTTTGACACCACCATCGACCGGAAGAGGTACACC
AGCACCAAAGAGGTGCTGGACGCCACCCTGATCCACCAGAGCATCACCGGCCTGTACGAGACACGGATCG
ACCTGTCTCAGCTGGGAGGCGACAAAAGGCCGGCGGCCACGAAAAAGGCCGGCCAGGCAAAAAAGAAAAA
GTAAGAATTCCTAGAGCTCGCTGATCAGCCTCGACTGTGCCTTCTAGTTGCCAGCCATCTGTTGTTTGCC
CCTCCCCCGTGCCTTCCTTGACCCTGGAAGGTGCCACTCCCACTGTCCTTTCCTAATAAAATGAGGAAAT
TGCATCGCATTGTCTGAGTAGGTGTCATTCTATTCTGGGGGGTGGGGTGGGGCAGGACAGCAAGGGGGAG
GATTGGGAAGAGAATAGCAGGCATGCTGGGGAGCGGCCGCAGGAACCCCTAGTGATGGAGTTGGCCACTC
CCTCTCTGCGCGCTCGCTCGCTCACTGAGGCCGGGCGACCAAAGGTCGCCCGACGCCCGGGCTTTGCCCG
GGCGGCCTCAGTGAGCGAGCGAGCGCGCAGCTGCCTGCAGGGGCGCCTGATGCGGTATTTTCTCCTTACG
CATCTGTGCGGTATTTCACACCGCATA
[95 nt withheld, positions 5698-5792]
T
[46 nt withheld, positions 5794-5839]
C
[141 nt withheld, positions 5841-5981]
CCTTTGACGTTGGAGTCCACGTTCTTT
[37 nt withheld, positions 6009-6045]
ACTCTATCTCGGGCTATTCTTTTGATTTATAAGGGATTTTGCCGATTTCGGTCTATTGGTTAAAAAATGA
GCTGATTTAACAAAAATTTAACGCGAATTTTAACAAAATATTAACGTTTACAATTTTATGGTGCACTCTC
AGTACAATCTGCTCTGATGCCGCATAGTTAAGCCAGCCCCGACACCCGCCAACACCCGCTGACGCGCCCT
GACGGGCTTGTCTGCTCCCGGCATCCGCTTACAGACAAGCTGTGACCGTCTCCGGGAGCTGCATGTGTCA
GAGGTTTTCACCGTCATCACCGAAACGCGCGAGACGAAAGGGCCTCGTGATACGCCTATTTTTATAGGTT
AATGTCATGATAATAATGGTTTCTTAGACGTCAGGTGGCACTTTTCGGGGAAATGTGCGCGGAACCCCTA
TTTGTTTATTTTTCTAAATACATTCAAATATGTATCCGCTCATGAGACAATAACCCTGATAAATGCTTCA
ATAATATTGAAAAAGGAAGAGTATGAGTATTCAACATTTCCGTGTCGCCCTTATTCCCTTTTTTGCGGCA
TTTTGCCTTCCTGTTTTTGCTCACCCAGAAACGCTGGTGAAAGTAAAAGATGCTGAAGATCAGTTGGGTG
CACGAGTGGGTTACATCGAACTGGATCTCAACAGCGGTAAGATCCTTGAGAGTTTTCGCCCCGAAGAACG
TTTTCCAATGATGAGCACTTTTAAAGTTCTGCTATGTGGCGCGGTATTATCCCGTATTGACGCCGGGCAA
GAGCAACTCGGTCGCCGCATACACTATTCTCAGAATGACTTGGTTGAGTACTCACCAGTCACAGAAAAGC
ATCTTACGGATGGCATGACAGTAAGAGAATTATGCAGTGCTGCCATAACCATGAGTGATAACACTGCGGC
CAACTTACTTCTGACAACGATCGGAGGACCGAAGGAGCTAACCGCTTTTTTGCACAACATGGGGGATCAT
GTAACTCGCCTTGATCGTTGGGAACCGGAGCTGAATGAAGCCATACCAAACGACGAGCGTGACACCACGA
TGCCTGTAGCAATGGCAACAACGTTGCGCAAACTATTAACTGGCGAACTACTTACTCTAGCTTCCCGGCA
ACAATTAATAGACTGGATGGAGGCGGATAAAGTTGCAGGACCACTTCTGCGCTCGGCCCTTCCGGCTGGC
TGGTTTATTGCTGATAAATCTGGAGCCGGTGAGCGTGGAAGCCGCGGTATCATTGCAGCACTGGGGCCAG
ATGGTAAGCCCTCCCGTATCGTAGTTATCTACACGACGGGGAGTCAGGCAACTATGGATGAACGAAATAG
ACAGATCGCTGAGATAGGTGCCTCACTGATTAAGCATTGGTAACTGTCAGACCAAGTTTACTCATATATA
CTTTAGATTGATTTAAAACTTCATTTTTAATTTAAAAGGATCTAGGTGAAGATCCTTTTTGATAATCTCA
TGACCAAAATCCCTTAACGTGAGTTTTCGTTCCACTGAGCGTCAGACCCCGTAGAAAAGATCAAAGGATC
TTCTTGAGATCCTTTTTTTCTGCGCGTAATCTGCTGCTTGCAAACAAAAAAACCACCGCTACCAGCGGTG
GTTTGTTTGCCGGATCAAGAGCTACCAACTCTTTTTCCGAAGGTAACTGGCTTCAGCAGAGCGCAGATAC
CAAATACTGTTCTTCTAGTGTAGCCGTAGTTAGGCCACCACTTCAAGAACTCTGTAGCACCGCCTACATA
CCTCGCTCTGCTAATCCTGTTACCAGTGGCTGCTGCCAGTGGCGATAAGTCGTGTCTTACCGGGTTGGAC
TCAAGACGATAGTTACCGGATAAGGCGCAGCGGTCGGGCTGAACGGGGGGTTCGTGCACACAGCCCAGCT
TGGAGCGAACGACCTACACCGAACTGAGATACCTACAGCGTGAGCTATGAGAAAGCGCCACGCTTCCCGA
AGGGAGAAAGGCGGACAGGTATCCGGTAAGCGGCAGGGTCGGAACAGGAGAGCGCACGAGGGAGCTTCCA
GGGGGAAACGCCTGGTATCTTTATAGTCCTGTCGGGTTTCGCCACCTCTGACTTGAGCGTCGATTTTTGT
GATGCTCGTCAGGGGGGCGGAGCCTATGGAAAAACGCCAGCAACGCGGCCTTTTTACGGTTCCTGGCCTT
TTGCTGGCCTTTTGCTCACATGTGAGGGCCTATTTCCCATGATTCCTTCATATTTGCATATACGATACAA
GGCTGTTAGAGAGATAATTGGAATTAATTTGACTGTAAACACAAAGATATTAGTACAAAATACGTGACGT
AGAAAGTAATAATTTCTTGGGTAGTTTGCAGTTTTAAAATTATGTTTTAAAATGGACTATCATATGCTTA
CCGTAACTTGAAAGTATTTCGATTTCTTGGCTTTATATATCTTGTGGAAAGGACGAAACACCGACTGTCT
CTAAGTGACACAC
